Addgene plasmid #170144: pFastBac-CHD7 (1-1547)
Purpose: Expresses residues 1-1547 of CHD7 in insect cells
Depositing lab: Robert Kingston. Depositing organization: Massachusetts General Hospital. Publication: Chromatin remodeling by the CHD7 protein is impaired by mutations that cause human developmental disorders. Bouazoune K, Kingston RE. Proc Natl Acad Sci U S A. 2012 Nov 20;109(47):19238-43. doi: 10.1073/pnas.1213825109. Epub 2012 Nov 7. PubMed 23134727.
Backbone
  Vector backbone: pFastBac1
  Backbone size w/o insert (bp): 4776
  Total vector size (bp): 9441
  Vector type: Insect Expression
Growth in bacteria
  Bacterial resistance: Ampicillin, 100 μg/mL
  Growth temperature: 37°C
  Growth strain: DH5alpha
  Copy number: High Copy
Gene/Insert
  Gene/Insert name: chromodomain helicase DNA binding protein 7
  Species: H. sapiens (human)
  Insert size (bp): 4670
  Mutation: C-terminal truncation of residues 1548-2997
  GenBank ID: NM_017780
  Entrez Gene: CHD7 (a.k.a. CRG, HH5, IS3, KAL5)
  Tag / fusion protein: FLAG (C terminal on insert)
  Cloning method: Unknown
  Sequencing primers: 5′ FastBacF; 3′ FastBacR
Terms and licenses: Academic/Nonprofit Terms; Industry Terms: Not Available to Industry
How to cite: pFastBac-CHD7 (1-1547) was a gift from Robert Kingston (Addgene plasmid # 170144 ; http://n2t.net/addgene:170144 ; RRID:Addgene_170144)
