[The description below was written by a language model from this plasmid's Addgene catalogue record and pLannotate feature annotations shown in this document.]
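Description:
pFastBac-CHD7 (1-1547) is a baculovirus donor (transfer) plasmid built on the pFastBac1 backbone for producing a truncated form of human CHD7 (chromodomain helicase DNA binding protein 7) in insect cells. The plasmid totals 9,441 bp and is maintained in E. coli at high copy through a ColE1/pUC-type origin, with ampicillin resistance (β-lactamase) as the selection marker. An f1 phage origin is also present in the backbone.

The expression cassette is driven by the polyhedrin promoter from Autographa californica nucleopolyhedrovirus, a very strong late viral promoter. It controls an insert of about 4.7 kb encoding CHD7 residues 1-1547, a C-terminal truncation that removes residues 1548-2997. A FLAG epitope is fused at the C terminus, which permits detection and affinity purification, and an SV40 polyadenylation signal terminates the transcript. This cassette, together with a gentamicin resistance gene (aacC1), lies between the Tn7R and Tn7L ends of a mini-Tn7 element. In the standard pFastBac workflow, Tn7 transposition moves the segment flanked by these ends into a bacmid carried by a suitable E. coli host. The gentamicin marker allows selection of recombinants, and the resulting bacmid is used to generate recombinant baculovirus that infects insect cells.

The small lacZα, large T antigen, integron promoter and bom annotations appear to be backbone remnants rather than functional payload. The record states that the construct expresses this CHD7 fragment in insect cells, and the associated publication concerns chromatin remodeling by CHD7 and its impairment by disease-causing mutations. This suggests the plasmid is used to produce recombinant protein for biochemical assays. The cloning method is not recorded.
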