Features (pLannotate 1.2.2; 16 found; start..end, strand, type, name):
     80..108     -  promoter       Pc promoter: intI1 (promoter lies within the coding sequence); class 1 integron promoter
     86..433     -  CDS            YPR2_ECOLX (fragment): Protein predicted: Swiss-Prot protein existence level 4. From Escherichia coli.
    460..551     +  promoter       polyhedrin promoter: polh from Autographa californica; promoter for the baculovirus polyhedrin gene
    635..5275    +  CDS            CHD7 (fragment): CHD7_HUMAN - Also known as KIAA1416. Experimental evidence at protein level: Swiss-Prot protein existence level 1. Probable transcription regulator. Maybe involved in the in 45S precursor rRNA production. From Homo sapiens (Human).
   5279..5299    +  CDS            FLAG (fragment): FLAG® epitope tag, followed by an enterokinase cleavage site
   5381..5464    +  CDS            large T antigen (fragment): large T antigen from SV40 (simian virus 40)
   5487..5621    +  polyA_signal   SV40 poly(A) signal: SV40 polyadenylation signal
   5650..5815    -  mobile_element Tn7L: mini-Tn7 element (left end of the Tn7 transposon) Tn7
   5978..5994    +  CDS            lacZα (fragment): LacZα fragment of β-galactosidase; lacZ fragment
   5999..6453    +  rep_origin     f1 ori (sequence partly withheld): f1 bacteriophage origin of replication; arrow indicates direction of (+) strand synthesis
   6479..6583    +  promoter       AmpR promoter: bla
   6584..7444    +  CDS            AmpR: β-lactamase; bla; confers resistance to ampicillin, carbenicillin, and related antibiotics
   7615..8203    +  rep_origin     ori: high-copy-number ColE1/pMB1/pBR322/pUC origin of replication
   8389..8440    -  misc_feature   bom (fragment): basis of mobility region from pBR322
   8508..8732    -  mobile_element Tn7R: mini-Tn7 element (right end of the Tn7 transposon) Tn7
   8799..9332    -  CDS            GmR: gentamycin acetyltransferase; aacC1; confers resistance to gentamycin
>Addgene plasmid #170144 | pFastBac-CHD7 (1-1547) | addgene full sequence | sequence record 337602 | Addgene NGS Result
CGCCACTGCGCCGTTACCACCGCTGCGTTCGGTCAAGGTTCTGGACCAGTTGCGTGAGCGCATACGCTAC
TTGCATTACAGTTTACGAACCGAACAGGCTTATGTCAACTGGGTTCGTGCCTTCATCCGTTTCCACGGTG
TGCGTCACCCGGCAACCTTGGGCAGCAGCGAAGTCGAGGCATTTCTGTCCTGGCTGGCGAACGAGCGCAA
GGTTTCGGTCTCCACGCATCGTCAGGCATTGGCGGCCTTGCTGTTCTTCTACGGCAAGGTGCTGTGCACG
GATCTGCCCTGGCTTCAGGAGATCGGAAGACCTCGGCCGTCGCGGCGCTTGCCGGTGGTGCTGACCCCGG
ATGAAGTGGTTCGCATCCTCGGTTTTCTGGAAGGCGAGCATCGTTTGTTCGCCCAGGACTCTAGCTATAG
TTCTAGTGGTTGGCTACGTATACTCCGGAATATTAATAGATCATGGAGATAATTAAAATGATAACCATCT
CGCAAATAAATAAGTATTTTACTGTTTTCGTAACAGTTTTGTAATAAAAAAACCTATAAATATTCCGGAT
TATTCATACCGTCCCACCATCGGGCGCGGATCCCGGTCCGAAGCGCGCGGAATTCAAAGGCCTACGTCGA
CAAGATGGCAGATCCAGGAATGATGAGTCTTTTTGGCGAGGATGGGAATATTTTCAGTGAAGGTCTTGAA
GGCCTCGGAGAATGTGGTTACCCGGAAAATCCAGTAAATCCTATGGGTCAGCAAATGCCAATAGACCAAG
GCTTTGCCTCTTTACAGCCATCCCTTCATCATCCTTCAACTAATCAAAATCAAACAAAGCTGACACATTT
TGATCACTATAATCAGTATGAACAACAAAAGATGCATCTGATGGATCAGCCGAACAGAATGATGAGCAAC
ACCCCTGGGAACGGACTCGCGTCTCCGCACTCGCAGTATCACACCCCTCCCGTTCCTCAGGTGCCCCATG
GTGGCAGTGGTGGCGGTCAGATGGGTGTCTACCCTGGCATGCAGAATGAGAGGCATGGGCAATCCTTTGT
GGACAGCAGCTCCATGTGGGGCCCCAGGGCTGTTCAGGTACCAGACCAGATACGAGCCCCCTACCAGCAG
CAGCAGCCACAGCCGCAGCCACCGCAGCCGGCTCCGTCGGGGCCCCCTGCACAGGGCCACCCTCAGCACA
TGCAGCAGATGGGCAGCTATATGGCACGTGGGGATTTTTCCATGCAGCAGCATGGTCAGCCACAGCAGAG
GATGAGCCAGTTTTCCCAAGGCCAAGAGGGCCTCAATCAGGGAAATCCTTTTATTGCCACCTCAGGACCT
GGCCACTTGTCCCACGTGCCCCAGCAGAGTCCCAGCATGGCACCTTCCTTGCGTCACTCGGTGCAGCAGT
TCCATCACCACCCCTCTACTGCTCTCCATGGAGAATCCGTTGCCCACAGTCCCAGATTCTCCCCGAATCC
TCCCCAACAAGGGGCTGTTAGGCCGCAAACCCTTAACTTTAGTTCTCGGAGCCAGACAGTCCCCTCTCCT
ACTATAAACAACTCAGGGCAGTATTCTCGATATCCTTACAGTAACCTAAATCAGGGATTAGTTAACAATA
CAGGGATGAATCAAAATTTAGGCCTTACAAATAATACTCCAATGAATCAGTCCGTACCAAGATACCCCAA
TGCTGTAGGATTCCCATCAAACAGTGGTCAAGGACTAATGCACCAGCAGCCCATCCACCCCAGTGGCTCA
CTTAACCAAATGAACACACAAACTATGCATCCTTCACAGCCTCAGGGAACTTATGCCTCTCCACCTCCCA
TGTCACCCATGAAAGCAATGAGTAATCCAGCAGGCACTCCTCCTCCACAAGTCAGGCCGGGAAGTGCTGG
GATACCAATGGAAGTTGGCAGTTATCCAAATATGCCCCATCCTCAGCCATCTCACCAGCCCCCTGGTGCC
ATGGGAATCGGACAGAGGAATATGGGCCCCAGAAACATGCAGCAGTCTCGTCCATTTATAGGCATGTCCT
CGGCACCAAGGGAATTGACTGGGCACATGAGGCCAAATGGTTGTCCTGGTGTTGGCCTTGGAGACCCACA
AGCAATCCAGGAACGACTGATACCTGGCCAACAACATCCTGGTCAACAGCCATCTTTTCAGCAGTTGCCA
ACCTGTCCTCCACTGCAGCCTCACCCGGGCTTGCACCACCAGTCTTCACCTCCACACCCTCATCACCAGC
CTTGGGCACAGCTCCACCCATCACCCCAGAACACCCCGCAGAAAGTGCCTGTGCATCAGCATTCCCCGTC
GGAGCCCTTTCTAGAGAAACCAGTGCCGGATATGACTCAGGTTAGTGGACCGAATGCTCAGCTAGTGAAG
AGTGATGATTACCTGCCATCAATAGAACAGCAGCCACAACAAAAGAAGAAGAAAAAGAAAAACAACCACA
TTGTAGCAGAGGATCCCAGTAAAGGTTTTGGTAAAGATGACTTCCCTGGTGGGGTAGATAACCAAGAACT
AAATAGGAACTCACTGGATGGGTCCCAAGAAGAAAAAAAGAAAAAGAAAAGGTCAAAGGCAAAAAAAGAC
CCGAAGGAACCGAAAGAACCCAAGGAGAAAAAAGAGCCCAAGGAACCCAAGACCCCGAAAGCCCCTAAGA
TTCCCAAAGAGCCAAAGGAAAAGAAAGCAAAAACTGCCACGCCAAAACCCAAATCCAGCAAAAAGTCAAG
TAATAAGAAACCTGACTCAGAAGCAAGTGCTTTGAAGAAAAAGGTCAACAAGGGAAAAACAGAAGGTTCT
GAAAATTCAGACTTAGACAAAACACCCCCACCATCTCCTCCTCCTGAAGAAGATGAGGACCCAGGTGTTC
AGAAGAGACGGTCCAGCAGACAGGTGAAGAGAAAGCGCTACACTGAAGACCTGGAGTTCAAGATTTCTGA
TGAGGAGGCAGATGATGCAGATGCTGCTGGGAGGGATTCCCCCTCCAACACCTCCCAGTCAGAACAGCAG
GAATCTGTTGATGCAGAAGGCCCAGTGGTAGAAAAAATTATGAGCAGTCGTTCAGTAAAAAAGCAGAAGG
AATCTGGAGAGGAGGTAGAAATTGAGGAATTCTATGTGAAATACAAAAACTTCTCTTATCTTCATTGTCA
GTGGGCATCTATAGAAGATCTGGAAAAAGATAAGAGAATTCAGCAAAAAATTAAACGATTTAAGGCAAAG
CAGGGCCAGAACAAGTTCCTTTCAGAGATTGAGGATGAGCTTTTTAATCCAGATTATGTGGAGGTTGACC
GGATAATGGACTTTGCACGTAGCACAGATGACCGGGGAGAGCCTGTGACTCACTATCTGGTGAAGTGGTG
TTCACTTCCTTATGAAGACAGCACGTGGGAGCGGAGGCAGGACATAGATCAAGCAAAGATCGAGGAGTTT
GAGAAACTAATGTCCAGGGAGCCGGAAACAGAGCGTGTGGAGCGACCTCCTGCTGATGATTGGAAGAAAT
CGGAGAGTTCCAGGGAGTATAAAAACAATAACAAACTCAGGGAATACCAGTTGGAGGGAGTAAACTGGCT
ACTTTTCAATTGGTACAACATGCGAAACTGCATTTTAGCAGATGAAATGGGTTTGGGAAAAACTATCCAG
TCCATTACATTTCTCTATGAGATATATTTGAAAGGAATCCATGGCCCTTTTTTAGTAATTGCCCCATTGT
CCACAATCCCCAACTGGGAAAGGGAATTCCGAACCTGGACAGAGTTGAACGTGGTTGTGTATCATGGGAG
TCAAGCTAGTCGTCGGACCATTCAGTTGTATGAAATGTACTTCAAAGATCCCCAGGGTCGAGTGATAAAG
GGGTCCTATAAGTTTCATGCCATCATCACTACATTTGAGATGATTTTGACTGATTGTCCTGAGCTGCGGA
ATATTCCATGGCGCTGTGTAGTCATTGATGAAGCCCACAGGCTGAAGAACAGGAACTGCAAGCTGTTGGA
GGGACTCAAGATGATGGACTTGGAACACAAAGTGCTGCTGACGGGAACCCCACTCCAGAACACTGTGGAA
GAACTCTTCAGCTTGCTTCATTTCTTGGAACCAAGTCGCTTCCCTTCAGAAACCACATTTATGCAAGAAT
TTGGTGATCTAAAAACAGAAGAGCAGGTGCAAAAACTTCAAGCTATTCTAAAGCCAATGATGTTGAGACG
TCTCAAAGAGGATGTAGAAAAGAACTTGGCCCCCAAAGAAGAAACTATTATTGAAGTTGAGCTAACAAAC
ATTCAGAAGAAATATTACCGAGCCATCCTTGAGAAGAATTTCACATTTCTTTCCAAAGGCGGTGGTCAAG
CTAACGTACCTAACCTATTAAACACTATGATGGAATTGCGGAAGTGCTGCAATCATCCGTACCTTATCAA
TGGTGCTGAAGAGAAAATTTTGGAAGAGTTTAAAGAAACACACAATGCAGAGTCTCCAGATTTTCAGCTC
CAGGCAATGATCCAGGCTGCTGGCAAGCTAGTGCTGATTGACAAGCTGCTGCCAAAACTGAAGGCTGGTG
GCCACAGGGTGCTTATCTTTTCCCAGATGGTGCGCTGCTTGGACATACTGGAAGACTACCTCATTCAAAG
ACGGTACCCATATGAAAGGATCGACGGCCGAGTAAGAGGCAACCTCCGCCAGGCAGCTATCGACAGATTC
TCCAAACCTGATTCTGATAGGTTTGTTTTCCTCCTGTGTACAAGGGCAGGAGGTTTAGGCATTAACCTCA
CTGCTGCTGATACCTGCATCATCTTTGATTCAGACTGGAATCCCCAAAATGACCTCCAGGCTCAGGCTAG
ATGTCATAGAATAGGACAGAGCAAATCTGTGAAAATCTACAGGCTGATTACAAGAAATTCCTATGAAAGG
GAAATGTTCGACAAGGCTAGTTTGAAACTGGGCCTGGATAAAGCTGTGCTACAGTCTATGAGTGGAAGAG
AAAATGCTACCAATGGGGTACAACAGCTTTCCAAGAAAGAAATAGAGGATCTTCTACGAAAAGGGGCCTA
TGGTGCACTCATGGATGAGGAGGATGAAGGGTCTAAATTCTGTGAAGAAGATATTGATCAGATCCTCCTA
CGTCGAACCCACACCATTACCATTGAGTCAGAAGGGAAAGGTTCCACATTTGCTAAGGCCAGTTTTGTTG
CATCTGGAAATAGGACAGATATTTCCTTGGATGATCCAAATTTCTGGCAAAAGTGGGCTAAGAAGGCTGA
ATTGGATATTGATGCCTTAAATGGGGACTACAAGGACGACGATGACAAGTAGACTAGTCGCGGCCGCTTT
CGAATCTAGAGCCTGCAGTCTCGAGGCATGCGGTACCAAGCTTGTCGAGAAGTACTAGAGGATCATAATC
AGCCATACCACATTTGTAGAGGTTTTACTTGCTTTAAAAAACCTCCCACACCTCCCCCTGAACCTGAAAC
ATAAAATGAATGCAATTGTTGTTGTTAACTTGTTTATTGCAGCTTATAATGGTTACAAATAAAGCAATAG
CATCACAAATTTCACAAATAAAGCATTTTTTTCACTGCATTCTAGTTGTGGTTTGTCCAAACTCATCAAT
GTATCTTATCATGTCTGGATCTGATCACTGCTTGAGCCTAGGAGATCCGAACCAGATAAGTGAAATCTAG
TTCCAAACTATTTTGTCATTTTTAATTTTCGTATTAGCTTACGACGCTACACCCAGTTCCCATCTATTTT
GTCACTCTTCCCTAAATAATCCTTAAAAACTCCATTTCCACCCCTCCCAGTTCCCAACTATTTTGTCCGC
CCACAGCGGGGCATTTTTCTTCCTGTTATGTTTTTAATCAAACATCCTGCCAACTCCATGTGACAAACCG
TCATCTTCGGCTACTTTTTCTCTGTCACAGAATGAAAATTTTTCTGTCATCTCTTCGTTATTAATGTTTG
TAATTGACTGAATATCAACGCTTATTTGCAGCCTGAATGGCGAATGGG
[124 nt withheld, positions 5999-6122]
C
[91 nt withheld, positions 6124-6214]
A
[49 nt withheld, positions 6216-6264]
CCTTTGACGTTGGAGTCCACGTTCTT
[37 nt withheld, positions 6291-6327]
ACCCTATCTCGGTCTATTCTTTTGATTTATAAGGGATTTTGCCGATTTCGGCCTATTGGTTAAAAAATGA
GCTGATTTAACAAAAATTTAACGCGAATTTTAACAAAATATTAACGCTTACAATTTAGGTGGCACTTTTC
GGGGAAATGTGCGCGGAACCCCTATTTGTTTATTTTTCTAAATACATTCAAATATGTATCCGCTCATGAG
ACAATAACCCTGATAAATGCTTCAATAATATTGAAAAAGGAAGAGTATGAGTATTCAACATTTCCGTGTC
GCCCTTATTCCCTTTTTTGCGGCATTTTGCCTTCCTGTTTTTGCTCACCCAGAAACGCTGGTGAAAGTAA
AAGATGCTGAAGATCAGTTGGGTGCACGAGTGGGTTACATCGAACTGGATCTCAACAGCGGTAAGATCCT
TGAGAGTTTTCGCCCCGAAGAACGTTTTCCAATGATGAGCACTTTTAAAGTTCTGCTATGTGGCGCGGTA
TTATCCCGTATTGACGCCGGGCAAGAGCAACTCGGTCGCCGCATACACTATTCTCAGAATGACTTGGTTG
AGTACTCACCAGTCACAGAAAAGCATCTTACGGATGGCATGACAGTAAGAGAATTATGCAGTGCTGCCAT
AACCATGAGTGATAACACTGCGGCCAACTTACTTCTGACAACGATCGGAGGACCGAAGGAGCTAACCGCT
TTTTTGCACAACATGGGGGATCATGTAACTCGCCTTGATCGTTGGGAACCGGAGCTGAATGAAGCCATAC
CAAACGACGAGCGTGACACCACGATGCCTGTAGCAATGGCAACAACGTTGCGCAAACTATTAACTGGCGA
ACTACTTACTCTAGCTTCCCGGCAACAATTAATAGACTGGATGGAGGCGGATAAAGTTGCAGGACCACTT
CTGCGCTCGGCCCTTCCGGCTGGCTGGTTTATTGCTGATAAATCTGGAGCCGGTGAGCGTGGGTCTCGCG
GTATCATTGCAGCACTGGGGCCAGATGGTAAGCCCTCCCGTATCGTAGTTATCTACACGACGGGGAGTCA
GGCAACTATGGATGAACGAAATAGACAGATCGCTGAGATAGGTGCCTCACTGATTAAGCATTGGTAACTG
TCAGACCAAGTTTACTCATATATACTTTAGATTGATTTAAAACTTCATTTTTAATTTAAAAGGATCTAGG
TGAAGATCCTTTTTGATAATCTCATGACCAAAATCCCTTAACGTGAGTTTTCGTTCCACTGAGCGTCAGA
CCCCGTAGAAAAGATCAAAGGATCTTCTTGAGATCCTTTTTTTCTGCGCGTAATCTGCTGCTTGCAAACA
AAAAAACCACCGCTACCAGCGGTGGTTTGTTTGCCGGATCAAGAGCTACCAACTCTTTTTCCGAAGGTAA
CTGGCTTCAGCAGAGCGCAGATACCAAATACTGTTCTTCTAGTGTAGCCGTAGTTAGGCCACCACTTCAA
GAACTCTGTAGCACCGCCTACATACCTCGCTCTGCTAATCCTGTTACCAGTGGCTGCTGCCAGTGGCGAT
AAGTCGTGTCTTACCGGGTTGGACTCAAGACGATAGTTACCGGATAAGGCGCAGCGGTCGGGCTGAACGG
GGGGTTCGTGCACACAGCCCAGCTTGGAGCGAACGACCTACACCGAACTGAGATACCTACAGCGTGAGCT
ATGAGAAAGCGCCACGCTTCCCGAAGGGAGAAAGGCGGACAGGTATCCGGTAAGCGGCAGGGTCGGAACA
GGAGAGCGCACGAGGGAGCTTCCAGGGGGAAACGCCTGGTATCTTTATAGTCCTGTCGGGTTTCGCCACC
TCTGACTTGAGCGTCGATTTTTGTGATGCTCGTCAGGGGGGCGGAGCCTATGGAAAAACGCCAGCAACGC
GGCCTTTTTACGGTTCCTGGCCTTTTGCTGGCCTTTTGCTCACATGTTCTTTCCTGCGTTATCCCCTGAT
TCTGTGGATAACCGTATTACCGCCTTTGAGTGAGCTGATACCGCTCGCCGCAGCCGAACGACCGAGCGCA
GCGAGTCAGTGAGCGAGGAAGCGGAAGAGCGCCTGATGCGGTATTTTCTCCTTACGCATCTGTGCGGTAT
TTCACACCGCATAGACCAGCCGCGTAACCTGGCAAAATCGGTTACGGTTGAGTAATAAATGGATGCCCTG
CGTAAGCGGGTGTGGGCGGACAATAAAGTCTTAAACTGAACAAAATAGATCTAAACTATGACAATAAAGT
CTTAAACTAGACAGAATAGTTGTAAACTGAAATCAGTCCAGTTATGCTGTGAAAAAGCATACTGGACTTT
TGTTATGGCTAAAGCAAACTCTTCATTTTCTGAAGTGCAAATTGCCCGTCGTATTAAAGAGGGGCGTGGC
CAAGGGCATGGTAAAGACTATATTCGCGGCGTTGTGACAATTTACCGAACAACTCCGCGGCCGGGAAGCC
GATCTCGGCTTGAACGAATTGTTAGGTGGCGGTACTTGGGTCGATATCAAAGTGCATCACTTCTTCCCGT
ATGCCCAACTTTGTATAGAGAGCCACTGCGGGATCGTCACCGTAATCTGCTTGCACGTAGATCACATAAG
CACCAAGCGCGTTGGCCTCATGCTTGAGGAGATTGATGAGCGCGGTGGCAATGCCCTGCCTCCGGTGCTC
GCCGGAGACTGCGAGATCATAGATATAGATCTCACTACGCGGCTGCTCAAACTTGGGCAGAACGTAAGCC
GCGAGAGCGCCAACAACCGCTTCTTGGTCGAAGGCAGCAAGCGCGATGAATGTCTTACTACGGAGCAAGT
TCCCGAGGTAATCGGAGTCCGGCTGATGTTGGGAGTAGGTGGCTACGTCTCCGAACTCACGACCGAAAAG
ATCAAGAGCAGCCCGCATGGATTTGACTTGGTCAGGGCCGAGCCTACATGTGCGAATGATGCCCATACTT
GAGCCACCTAACTTTGTTTTAGGGCGACTGCCCTGCTGCGTAACATCGTTGCTGCTGCGTAACATCGTTG
CTGCTCCATAACATCAAACATCGACCCACGGCGTAACGCGCTTGCTGCTTGGATGCCCGAGGCATAGACT
GTACAAAAAAACAGTCATAACAAGCCATGAAAAC
