>Addgene plasmid #170144 | pFastBac-CHD7 (1-1547) | depositor partial sequence | sequence record 329778 | 5' end of CDS
GCGCGGATCCCGGTCCGAAGCGCGCGGAATTCAAAGGCCTACGTCGACAAGATGGCAGATCCAGGAATGA
TGAGTCTTTTTGGCGAGGATGGGAATATTTTCAGTGAAGGTCTTGAAGGCCTCGGAGAATGTGGTTACCC
GGAAAATCCAGTAAATCCTATGGGTCAGCAAATGCCAATAGACCAAGGCTTTGCCTCTTTACAGCCATCC
CTTCATCATCCTTCAACTAATCAAAATCAAACAAAGCTGACACATTTTGATCACTATAATCAGTATGAAC
AACAAAAGATGCATCTGATGGATCAGCCGAACAGAATGATGAGCAACACCCCTGGGAACGGACTCGCGTC
TCCGCACTCGCAGTATCACACCCCTCCCGTTCCTCAGGTGCCCCATGGTGGCAGTGGTGGCGGTCAGATG
GGTGTCTACCCTGGCATGCAGAATGAGAGGCATGGGCAATCCTTTGTGGACAGCAGCTCCATGTGGGGCC
CCAGGGCTGTTCAGGTACCAGACCAGATACGAGCCCCCTACCAGCAGCAGCAGCCACAGCCGCAGCCACC
GCAGCCGGCTCCGTCGGGGCCCCCTGCACAGGGCCACCCTCAGCACATGCAGCAGATGGGCAGCTATATG
GCACGTGGGGATTTTTCCATGCAGCAGCATGGTCAGCCACAGCAGAGGATGAGCCAGTTTTC
