>Addgene plasmid #170144 | pFastBac-CHD7 (1-1547) | depositor partial sequence | sequence record 329779 | 3' end of CDS
GATTCTGATAGGTTTGTTTTCCTCCTGTGTACAAGGGCAGGAGGTTTAGGCATTAACCTCACTGCTGCTG
ATACCTGCATCATCTTTGATTCAGACTGGAATCCCCAAAATGACCTCCAGGCTCAGGCTAGATGTCATAG
AATAGGACAGAGCAAATCTGTGAAAATCTACAGGCTGATTACAAGAAATTCCTATGAAAGGGAAATGTTC
GACAAGGCTAGTTTGAAACTGGGCCTGGATAAAGCTGTGCTACAGTCTATGAGTGGAAGAGAAAATGCTA
CCAATGGGGTACAACAGCTTTCCAAGAAAGAAATAGAGGATCTTCTACGAAAAGGGGCCTATGGTGCACT
CATGGATGAGGAGGATGAAGGGTCTAAATTCTGTGAAGAAGATATTGATCAGATCCTCCTACGTCGAACC
CACACCATTACCATTGAGTCAGAAGGGAAAGGTTCCACATTTGCTAAGGCCAGTTTTGTTGCATCTGGAA
ATAGGACAGATATTTCCTTGGATGATCCAAATTTCTGGCAAAAGTGGGCTAAGAAGGCTGAATTGGATAT
TGATGCCTTAAATGGGGACTACAAGGACGACGATGACAAGTAGACTAGTCGCGGCCGCTTTCGAATCTAG
AGCCTGCAGTCTCGAGGCATGCGGTACCAAGCTTGTCGAGAAGTACTAG
